>Addgene plasmid #71905 | pAC1407-pCR8-4xNLS_PUFw_2xNLS | depositor full sequence | sequence record 134393 | pAC1407-pCR8-4xNLS_PUFw_2xNLS sequence 4202 bps
CTTTCCTGCGTTATCCCCTGATTCTGTGGATAACCGTATTACCGCCTTTGAGTGAGCTGATACCGCTCGC
CGCAGCCGAACGACCGAGCGCAGCGAGTCAGTGAGCGAGGAAGCGGAAGAGCGCCCAATACGCAAACCGC
CTCTCCCCGCGCGTTGGCCGATTCATTAATGCAGCTGGCACGACAGGTTTCCCGACTGGAAAGCGGGCAG
TGAGCGCAACGCAATTAATACGCGTACCGCTAGCCAGGAAGAGTTTGTAGAAACGCAAAAAGGCCATCCG
TCAGGATGGCCTTCTGCTTAGTTTGATGCCTGGCAGTTTATGGCGGGCGTCCTGCCCGCCACCCTCCGGG
CCGTTGCTTCACAACGTTCAAATCCGCTCCCGGCGGATTTGTCCTACTCAGGAGAGCGTTCACCGACAAA
CAACAGATAAAACGAAAGGCCCAGTCTTCCGACTGAGCCTTTCGTTTTATTTGATGCCTGGCAGTTCCCT
ACTCTCGCGTTAACGCTAGCATGGATGTTTTCCCAGTCACGACGTTGTAAAACGACGGCCAGTCTTAAGC
TCGGGCCCCAAATAATGATTTTATTTTGACTGATAGTGACCTGTTCGTTGCAACAAATTGATGAGCAATG
CTTTTTTATAATGCCAACTTTGTACAAAAAAGCAGGCTCCGAATTCACCGGTGCCGCCACCATGATCGAT
GGCGGAGGCGGATCTGATCCAAAAAAGAAGAGAAAGGTAGATCCAAAAAAGAAGAGAAAGGTAGATCCAA
AAAAGAAGAGAAAGGTAGGATCTACCGGATCTAGAAACGATGGTGGTGGTGGAAGCGGGGGTGGGGGCAG
CGGTGGAGGGGGAAGCGGGCGCGCCGGGATCCTCCCCCCCAAGAAAAAGAGGAAGGTATCTAGAGGCCGC
AGCCGCCTTTTGGAAGATTTTCGAAACAACCGGTACCCCAATTTACAACTGCGGGAGATTGCTGGACATA
TAATGGAATTTTCCCAAGACCAGCATGGGTCCAGATTCATTCAGCTGAAACTGGAGCGTGCCACACCAGC
TGAGCGCCAGCTTGTCTTCAATGAAATCCTCCAGGCTGCCTACCAACTCATGGTGGATGTGTTTGGTAAT
TACGTCATTCAGAAGTTCTTTGAATTTGGCAGTCTTGAACAGAAGCTGGCTTTGGCAGAACGGATTCGAG
GCCACGTCCTGTCATTGGCACTACAGATGTATGGCTGCCGTGTTATCCAGAAAGCTCTTGAGTTTATTCC
TTCAGACCAGCAGAATGAGATGGTTCGGGAACTAGATGGCCATGTCTTGAAGTGTGTGAAAGATCAGAAT
GGCAATCACGTGGTTCAGAAATGCATTGAATGTGTACAGCCCCAGTCTTTGCAATTTATCATCGACGCGT
TTAAGGGACAGGTATTTGCCTTATCCACACATCCTTATGGCTGCCGAGTGATTCAGAGAATCCTGGAGCA
CTGTCTCCCTGACCAGACACTCCCTATTTTAGAGGAGCTTCACCAGCACACAGAGCAGCTGGTACAGGAT
CAATATGGAAATTATGTAATCCAACATGTACTGGAGCACGGTCGTCCTGAGGATAAAAGCAAAATTGTAG
CAGAAATCCGAGGCAATGTACTTGTATTGAGTCAGCACAAATTTGCAAGCAATGTTGTGGAGAAGTGTGT
TACTCACGCCTCACGTACGGAGCGCGCTGTGCTCATCGACGAGGTGTGCACCATGAACGACGGTCCCCAC
AGTGCCTTATACACCATGATGAAGGACCAGTATGCCAACTACGTGGTCCAGAAGATGATTGACGTGGCGG
AGCCAGGCCAGCGGAAGATCGTCATGCATAAGATCCGGCCCCACATCGCAACTCTTCGTAAGTACACCTA
TGGCAAGCACATTCTGGCCAAGCTGGAGAAGTACTACATGAAGAACGGTGTTGACTTAGGGGACCCAAAG
AAGAAGCGCAAAGTGGATCCTAAAAAGAAAAGAAAGGTAGGCGGCCGCGGGGGAGGCGGTTCCGGTGGCG
GCGGAAGCGGAGGTGGAGGATCAGGGCCGGCCTGATTAATTAAGAATTCGACCCAGCTTTCTTGTACAAA
GTTGGCATTATAAAAAATAATTGCTCATCAATTTGTTGCAACGAACAGGTCACTATCAGTCAAAATAAAA
TCATTATTTGCCATCCAGCTGATATCCCCTATAGTGAGTCGTATTACATGGTCATAGCTGTTTCCTGGCA
GCTCTGGCCCGTGTCTCAAAATCTCTGATGTTACATTGCACAAGATAAAAATATATCATCATGCCTCCTC
TAGACCAGCCAGGACAGAAATGCCTCGACTTCGCTGCTGCCCAAGGTTGCCGGGTGACGCACACCGTGGA
AACGGATGAAGGCACGAACCCAGTGGACATAAGCCTGTTCGGTTCGTAAGCTGTAATGCAAGTAGCGTAT
GCGCTCACGCAACTGGTCCAGAACCTTGACCGAACGCAGCGGTGGTAACGGCGCAGTGGCGGTTTTCATG
GCTTGTTATGACTGTTTTTTTGGGGTACAGTCTATGCCTCGGGCATCCAAGCAGCAAGCGCGTTACGCCG
TGGGTCGATGTTTGATGTTATGGAGCAGCAACGATGTTACGCAGCAGGGCAGTCGCCCTAAAACAAAGTT
AAACATCATGAGGGAAGCGGTGATCGCCGAAGTATCGACTCAACTATCAGAGGTAGTTGGCGTCATCGAG
CGCCATCTCGAACCGACGTTGCTGGCCGTACATTTGTACGGCTCCGCAGTGGATGGCGGCCTGAAGCCAC
ACAGTGATATTGATTTGCTGGTTACGGTGACCGTAAGGCTTGATGAAACAACGCGGCGAGCTTTGATCAA
CGACCTTTTGGAAACTTCGGCTTCCCCTGGAGAGAGCGAGATTCTCCGCGCTGTAGAAGTCACCATTGTT
GTGCACGACGACATCATTCCGTGGCGTTATCCAGCTAAGCGCGAACTGCAATTTGGAGAATGGCAGCGCA
ATGACATTCTTGCAGGTATCTTCGAGCCAGCCACGATCGACATTGATCTGGCTATCTTGCTGACAAAAGC
AAGAGAACATAGCGTTGCCTTGGTAGGTCCAGCGGCGGAGGAACTCTTTGATCCGGTTCCTGAACAGGAT
CTATTTGAGGCGCTAAATGAAACCTTAACGCTATGGAACTCGCCGCCCGACTGGGCTGGCGATGAGCGAA
ATGTAGTGCTTACGTTGTCCCGCATTTGGTACAGCGCAGTAACCGGCAAAATCGCGCCGAAGGATGTCGC
TGCCGACTGGGCAATGGAGCGCCTGCCGGCCCAGTATCAGCCCGTCATACTTGAAGCTAGACAGGCTTAT
CTTGGACAAGAAGAAGATCGCTTGGCCTCGCGCGCAGATCAGTTGGAAGAATTTGTCCACTACGTGAAAG
GCGAGATCACCAAGGTAGTCGGCAAATAACCCTCGAGCCACCCATGACCAAAATCCCTTAACGTGAGTTA
CGCGTCGTTCCACTGAGCGTCAGACCCCGTAGAAAAGATCAAAGGATCTTCTTGAGATCCTTTTTTTCTG
CGCGTAATCTGCTGCTTGCAAACAAAAAAACCACCGCTACCAGCGGTGGTTTGTTTGCCGGATCAAGAGC
TACCAACTCTTTTTCCGAAGGTAACTGGCTTCAGCAGAGCGCAGATACCAAATACTGTCCTTCTAGTGTA
GCCGTAGTTAGGCCACCACTTCAAGAACTCTGTAGCACCGCCTACATACCTCGCTCTGCTAATCCTGTTA
CCAGTGGCTGCTGCCAGTGGCGATAAGTCGTGTCTTACCGGGTTGGACTCAAGACGATAGTTACCGGATA
AGGCGCAGCGGTCGGGCTGAACGGGGGGTTCGTGCACACAGCCCAGCTTGGAGCGAACGACCTACACCGA
ACTGAGATACCTACAGCGTGAGCATTGAGAAAGCGCCACGCTTCCCGAAGGGAGAAAGGCGGACAGGTAT
CCGGTAAGCGGCAGGGTCGGAACAGGAGAGCGCACGAGGGAGCTTCCAGGGGGAAACGCCTGGTATCTTT
ATAGTCCTGTCGGGTTTCGCCACCTCTGACTTGAGCGTCGATTTTTGTGATGCTCGTCAGGGGGGCGGAG
CCTATGGAAAAACGCCAGCAACGCGGCCTTTTTACGGTTCCTGGCCTTTTGCTGGCCTTTTGCTCACATG
TT
Features (pLannotate 1.2.2; 15 found; start..end, strand, type, name):
    121..213     +  CDS            lacI (fragment): lac repressor; lacI; The lac repressor binds to the lac operator to inhibit transcription in E. coli. This inhibition can be relieved by adding lactose or isopropyl-β-D-thiogalactopyranoside (IPTG).
    268..295     -  terminator     rrnB T2 terminator: transcription terminator T2 from the E. coli rrnB gene
    427..470     +  terminator     rrnB T1 terminator: Escherichia coli rrnB; transcription terminator T1 from the E. coli rrnB gene
    517..553     -  CDS            lacZα (fragment): LacZα fragment of β-galactosidase; lacZ fragment
    569..668     +  protein_bind   attL1: mutant version of attL; recombination site for the Gateway® LR reaction LR Clonase™
    719..739     +  CDS            SV40 NLS: nuclear localization signal of SV40 (simian virus 40) large T antigen
    743..763     +  CDS            SV40 NLS: nuclear localization signal of SV40 (simian virus 40) large T antigen
    767..787     +  CDS            SV40 NLS: nuclear localization signal of SV40 (simian virus 40) large T antigen
    905..1951    +  CDS            PUM1 (fragment): PUM1_HUMAN - Also known as KIAA0099 From Homo sapiens (Human).
   2081..2180    -  protein_bind   attL2: mutant version of attL; recombination site for the Gateway® LR reaction LR Clonase™
   2198..2216    -  promoter       T7 promoter: promoter for bacteriophage T7 RNA polymerase
   2406..2429    +  promoter       Pc promoter (fragment): intI1 (promoter lies within the coding sequence); class 1 integron promoter
   2605..2661    +  CDS            GmR (fragment): gentamycin acetyltransferase; aacC1; confers resistance to gentamycin
   2668..3459    +  CDS            SmR: aminoglycoside adenylyltransferase (Murphy, 1985); aadA; confers resistance to spectinomycin and streptomycin
   3552..4140    +  rep_origin     ori: high-copy-number ColE1/pMB1/pBR322/pUC origin of replication
