[The description below was written by a language model from this plasmid's Addgene catalogue record and pLannotate feature annotations shown in this document.]
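Description:
pAC1407-pCR8-4xNLS_PUFw_2xNLS is a 4.2 kb Gateway entry (donor) clone built on the Invitrogen pCR8/GW/TOPO backbone. It replicates in E. coli from a high-copy ColE1/pUC-type origin and is selected with spectinomycin through the aadA (SmR) aminoglycoside adenylyltransferase gene. Short annotated fragments of lacI, lacZα, a gentamicin resistance gene and an integron Pc promoter are backbone remnants rather than functional cassettes. The rrnB T1 and T2 terminators lie upstream of the cloning region and insulate it from read-through transcription. A T7 promoter lies just beyond attL2, facing back toward the insert.

The payload sits between attL1 and attL2, so it can be moved by an LR recombination reaction into any compatible destination vector. The entry clone carries no eukaryotic promoter, so expression depends on the destination vector chosen. The insert encodes a PUF RNA-binding domain, annotated as a fragment of human PUM1 and designated the "PUFw" variant. According to the insert name it is flanked by four N-terminal and two C-terminal nuclear localization signals, although the automated annotation detects only three tandem SV40 NLS copies upstream and none downstream. The record does not state which RNA motif PUFw recognises.

The construct is designed as a modular scaffold. Restriction sites upstream (SgrAI or AgeI with ClaI) and downstream (FseI and PacI) of the NLS-PUF core allow in-frame insertion of N-terminal or C-terminal domains of choice. The ClaI site is noted to be sensitive to dcm methylation. The plasmid belongs to the Casilio toolkit, a CRISPR-Cas9/Pumilio hybrid system for gene regulation and genomic labeling.
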