Addgene plasmid #71905: pAC1407-pCR8-4xNLS_PUFw_2xNLS
Purpose: NLSPUFw pCR8 gateway donor vector for insertion of N-terminal domain (SgrAI or AgeI with ClaI) and C-terminal domain (FseI PacI). Grow in dcm- cells (e.g., NEB C3040) to prepare vector for ClaI digest
Depositing lab: Albert Cheng. Depositing organization: Jackson Laboratory. Publication: Casilio: a versatile CRISPR-Cas9-Pumilio hybrid for gene regulation and genomic labeling. Cheng AW, Jillette N, Lee P, Plaskon D, Fujiwara Y, Wang W, Taghbalout A, Wang H. Cell Res. 2016 Feb;26(2):254-7. doi: 10.1038/cr.2016.3. Epub 2016 Jan 15. PubMed 26768771.
Backbone
  Vector backbone: pCR8/GW/TOPO
  Backbone manufacturer: Invitrogen
Growth in bacteria
  Bacterial resistance: Spectinomycin, 50 μg/mL
  Growth temperature: 37°C
  Growth strain: DH5alpha
  Copy number: Unknown
Gene/Insert
  Gene/Insert name: 4xNLS-PUFw-2xNLS
  Cloning method: Unknown
  Sequencing primers: 5′ M13F; 3′ M13R
Terms and licenses: Academic/Nonprofit Terms; Industry Terms: Not Available to Industry
Depositor comments: Please visit http://casil.io for more information, updates, and protocols.
How to cite: pAC1407-pCR8-4xNLS_PUFw_2xNLS was a gift from Albert Cheng (Addgene plasmid # 71905)
