>Addgene plasmid #71905 | pAC1407-pCR8-4xNLS_PUFw_2xNLS | addgene partial sequence | sequence record 136898 | M13-F20 5'-TGTAAAACGACGGCCAGT-3'
ATTTTATTTTGACTGATAGTGACCTGTTCGTTGCAACAAATTGATGAGCAATGCTTTTTTATAATGCCAA
CTTTGTACAAAAAAGCAGGCTCCGAATTCACCGGTGCCGCCACCATGATCGATGGCGGAGGCGGATCTGA
TCCAAAAAAGAAGAGAAAGGTAGATCCAAAAAAGAAGAGAAAGGTAGATCCAAAAAAGAAGAGAAAGGTA
GGATCTACCGGATCTAGAAACGATGGTGGTGGTGGAAGCGGGGGTGGGGGCAGCGGTGGAGGGGGAAGCG
GGCGCGCCGGGATCCTCCCCCCCAAGAAAAAGAGGAAGGTATCTAGAGGCCGCAGCCGCCTTTTGGAAGA
TTTTCGAAACAACCGGTACCCCAATTTACAACTGCGGGAGATTGCTGGACATATAATGGAATTTTCCCAA
GACCAGCATGGGTCCAGATTCATTCAGCTGAAACTGGAGCGTGCCACACCAGCTGAGCGCCAGCTTGTCT
TCAATGAAATCCTCCAGGCTGCCTACCAACTCATGGTGGATGTGTTTGGTAATTACGTCATTCAGAAGTT
CTTTGAATTTGGCAGTCTTGAACAGAAGCTGGCTTTGGCAGAACGGATTCGAGGCCACGTCCTGTCATTG
GCACTACAGATGTATGGCTGCCGTGTTATCCAGAAAGCTCTTGAGTTTATTCCTTCAGACCAGCAGAATG
AGATGGTTCGGGAACTAGATGGCCATGTCTTGAAGTGTGTGAAAGATCAGAATGGCAATCACGTGGTTCA
GAAATGCATTGAATGTGTACAGCCCCAGTCTTTGCAATTTATCATCGACGCGTTTAAGGGACAGGTATTT
GCCTTATCCACACATCCTTATGGCTGCCGAGTGATTCAGAGAATCCTGG
