>Addgene plasmid #71905 | pAC1407-pCR8-4xNLS_PUFw_2xNLS | addgene partial sequence | sequence record 136958 | M13-Rev 5'-CAGGAAACAGCTATGACC-3'
CAGCTGGATGGCAAATAATGATTTTATTTTGACTGATAGTGACCTGTTCGTTGCAACAAATTGATGAGCA
ATTATTTTTTATAATGCCAACTTTGTACAAGAAAGCTGGGTCGAATTCTTAATTAATCAGGCCGGCCCTG
ATCCTCCACCTCCGCTTCCGCCGCCACCGGAACCGCCTCCCCCGCGGCCGCCTACCTTTCTTTTCTTTTT
AGGATCCACTTTGCGCTTCTTCTTTGGGTCCCCTAAGTCAACACCGTTCTTCATGTAGTACTTCTCCAGC
TTGGCCAGAATGTGCTTGCCATAGGTGTACTTACGAAGAGTTGCGATGTGGGGCCGGATCTTATGCATGA
CGATCTTCCGCTGGCCTGGCTCCGCCACGTCAATCATCTTCTGGACCACGTAGTTGGCATACTGGTCCTT
CATCATGGTGTATAAGGCACTGTGGGGACCGTCGTTCATGGTGCACACCTCGTCGATGAGCACAGCGCGC
TCCGTACGTGAGGCGTGAGTAACACACTTCTCCACAACATTGCTTGCAAATTTGTGCTGACTCAATACAA
GTACATTGCCTCGGATTTCTGCTACAATTTTGCTTTTATCCTCAGGACGACCGTGCTCCAGTACATGTTG
GATTACATAATTTCCATATTGATCCTGTACCAGCTGCTCTGTGTGCTGGTGAAGCTCCTCTAAAATAGGG
AGTGTCTGGTCAGGGAGACAGTGCTCCAGGATTCTCTGAATCACTCGGCAGCCATAAGGATGTGTGGATA
AGGCAAATACCTGTCCCTTAAACGCGTCGATGATAAATTGCAAAGACTGGGGCTGTACACATTCAATGCA
TTTCTGAACCACGTGATTGCCATTCTGATCTTTCACACACTTCAAGACATGGCCATCTAGTTCCCGAACC
ATCTCATTCTGCTGGTCTGAAGGAATAAACTCAAGAGCTTTCTGGATAACACGGCAGCCATACATCTGTA
GTGCCAATGACAG
